>Addgene plasmid #127812 | GPI_2xmCherry | addgene full sequence | sequence record 247557 | Addgene NGS Result
CGTTACATAACTTACGGTAAATGGCCCGCCTGGCTGACCGCCCAACGACCCCCGCCCATTGACGTCAATA
ATGACGTATGTTCCCATAGTAACGCCAATAGGGACTTTCCATTGACGTCAATGGGTGGAGTATTTACGGT
AAACTGCCCACTTGGCAGTACATCAAGTGTATCATATGCCAAGTACGCCCCCTATTGACGTCAATGACGG
TAAATGGCCCGCCTGGCATTATGCCCAGTACATGACCTTATGGGACTTTCCTACTTGGCAGTACATCTAC
GTATTAGTCATCGCTATTACCATGGTGATGCGGTTTTGGCAGTACATCAATGGGCGTGGATAGCGGTTTG
ACTCACGGGGATTTCCAAGTCTCCACCCCATTGACGTCAATGGGAGTTTGTTTTGGCACCAAAATCAACG
GGACTTTCCAAAATGTCGTAACAACTCCGCCCCATTGACGCAAATGGGCGGTAGGCGTGTACGGTGGGAG
GTCTATATAAGCAGAGCTGGTTTAGTGAACCGTCAGATCCGCTAGCGCTACCGGACTCAGATCTCGAGCT
CAAGCTTAGCTAGCCACCATGGAGCTCTTTTGGAGTATAGTCTTTACTGTCCTCCTGAGTTTCTCCTGCC
GGGGGTCAGACTGGGAATCTCTGCAGTCGACTATGGTGAGCAAGGGCGAGGAGGATAACATGGCCATCAT
CAAGGAGTTCATGCGCTTCAAGGTGCACATGGAGGGCTCCGTGAACGGCCACGAGTTCGAGATCGAGGGC
GAGGGCGAGGGCCGCCCCTACGAGGGCACCCAGACCGCCAAGCTGAAGGTGACCAAGGGTGGCCCCCTGC
CCTTCGCCTGGGACATCCTGTCCCCTCAGTTCATGTACGGCTCCAAGGCCTACGTGAAGCACCCCGCCGA
CATCCCCGACTACTTGAAGCTGTCCTTCCCCGAGGGCTTCAAGTGGGAGCGCGTGATGAACTTCGAGGAC
GGCGGCGTGGTGACCGTGACCCAGGACTCCTCCCTGCAGGACGGCGAGTTCATCTACAAGGTGAAGCTGC
GCGGCACCAACTTCCCCTCCGACGGCCCCGTAATGCAGAAGAAGACCATGGGCTGGGAGGCCTCCTCCGA
GCGGATGTACCCCGAGGACGGCGCCCTGAAGGGCGAGATCAAGCAGAGGCTGAAGCTGAAGGACGGCGGC
CACTACGACGCTGAGGTCAAGACCACCTACAAGGCCAAGAAGCCCGTGCAGCTGCCCGGCGCCTACAACG
TCAACATCAAGTTGGACATCACCTCCCACAACGAGGACTACACCATCGTGGAACAGTACGAACGCGCCGA
GGGCCGCCACTCCACCGGCGGCATGGACGAGCTGTACAAGTCCGGAGGTCATGGTACTGGTTCTACTGGT
TCTGGTTCTTCTAGATCTCGAGCTCAAGCTTCGGATCCACCGGTGATGGTGAGCAAGGGCGAGGAGGATA
ACATGGCCATCATCAAGGAGTTCATGCGCTTCAAGGTGCACATGGAGGGCTCCGTGAACGGCCACGAGTT
CGAGATCGAGGGCGAGGGCGAGGGCCGCCCCTACGAGGGCACCCAGACCGCCAAGCTGAAGGTGACCAAG
GGTGGCCCCCTGCCCTTCGCCTGGGACATCCTGTCCCCTCAGTTCATGTACGGCTCCAAGGCCTACGTGA
AGCACCCCGCCGACATCCCCGACTACTTGAAGCTGTCCTTCCCCGAGGGCTTCAAGTGGGAGCGCGTGAT
GAACTTCGAGGACGGCGGCGTGGTGACCGTGACCCAGGACTCCTCCCTGCAGGACGGCGAGTTCATCTAC
AAGGTGAAGCTGCGCGGCACCAACTTCCCCTCCGACGGCCCCGTAATGCAGAAGAAGACCATGGGCTGGG
AGGCCTCCTCCGAGCGGATGTACCCCGAGGACGGCGCCCTGAAGGGCGAGATCAAGCAGAGGCTGAAGCT
GAAAGACGGCGGCCACTACGACGCTGAGGTCAAGACCACCTACAAGGCCAAGAAGCCCGTGCAGCTGCCC
GGCGCCTACAACGTCAACATCAAGTTGGACATCACCTCCCACAACGAGGACTACACCATCGTGGAACAGT
ACGAACGCGCCGAGGGCCGCCACTCCACCGGCGGCATGGACGAGCTGTACAAGTATGATCCGCGCCCAAG
CAGCGGTCATTCTAGACACAGATATGCACTTATACCCATACCATTAGCAGTAATTACAACATGTATTGTG
CTGTATATGAATGTTCTTTAATTGAGAAGACAATTTCTTCATTTTTAGGTATTCTGAAATGTGACAGAAA
ACCAGACAGAACCAACTCCAATTGATTGGTAACAGAAGATGAAGACAACAGCATAACTAAATTATTTTAA
AAACTAAAAAGCCATCTGATTTCTCATTTGAGCTTTAGAGCACAATGGATCTCGAGGGATCTTCCATACC
TACCAGTTCTGCGCCTGCAGGTCGCGGCCGCGACTCTAGATCATAATCAGCCATACCACATTTGTAGAGG
TTTTACTTGCTTTAAAAAACCTCCCACACCTCCCCCTGAACCTGAAACATAAAATGAATGCAATTGTTGT
TGTTAACTTGTTTATTGCAGCTTATAATGGTTACAAATAAAGCAATAGCATCACAAATTTCACAAATAAA
GCATTTTTTTCACTGCATTCTAGTTGTGGTTTGTCCAAACTCATCAATGTATCTTAAGGCGTAAATTGTA
AGCGTTAATATTTTGTTAAAATTCGCGTTAAATTTTTGTTAAATCAGCTCATTTTTTAACCAATAGGCCG
AAATCGGCAAAATCCCTTATAAATCAAAAGAATAGACCGAGATAGGGT
[37 nt withheld, positions 2849-2885]
AAAGAACGTGGACTCCAACGTCAAAGG
[49 nt withheld, positions 2913-2961]
T
[91 nt withheld, positions 2963-3053]
G
[124 nt withheld, positions 3055-3178]
CAGGTGGCACTTTTCGGGGAAATGTGCGCGGAACCCCTATTTGTTTATTTTTCTAAATACATTCAAATAT
GTATCCGCTCATGAGACAATAACCCTGATAAATGCTTCAATAATATTGAAAAAGGAAGAGTCCTGAGGCG
GAAAGAACCAGCTGTGGAATGTGTGTCAGTTAGGGTGTGGAAAGTCCCCAGGCTCCCCAGCAGGCAGAAG
TATGCAAAGCATGCATCTCAATTAGTCAGCAACCAGGTGTGGAAAGTCCCCAGGCTCCCCAGCAGGCAGA
AGTATGCAAAGCATGCATCTCAATTAGTCAGCAACCATAGTCCCGCCCCTAACTCCGCCCATCCCGCCCC
TAACTCCGCCCAGTTCCGCCCATTCTCCGCCCCATGGCTGACTAATTTTTTTTATTTATGCAGAGGCCGA
GGCCGCCTCGGCCTCTGAGCTATTCCAGAAGTAGTGAGGAGGCTTTTTTGGAGGCCTAGGCTTTTGCAAA
GATCGATCAAGAGACAGGATGAGGATCGTTTCGCATGATTGAACAAGATGGATTGCACGCAGGTTCTCCG
GCCGCTTGGGTGGAGAGGCTATTCGGCTATGACTGGGCACAACAGACAATCGGCTGCTCTGATGCCGCCG
TGTTCCGGCTGTCAGCGCAGGGGCGCCCGGTTCTTTTTGTCAAGACCGACCTGTCCGGTGCCCTGAATGA
ACTGCAAGACGAGGCAGCGCGGCTATCGTGGCTGGCCACGACGGGCGTTCCTTGCGCAGCTGTGCTCGAC
GTTGTCACTGAAGCGGGAAGGGACTGGCTGCTATTGGGCGAAGTGCCGGGGCAGGATCTCCTGTCATCTC
ACCTTGCTCCTGCCGAGAAAGTATCCATCATGGCTGATGCAATGCGGCGGCTGCATACGCTTGATCCGGC
TACCTGCCCATTCGACCACCAAGCGAAACATCGCATCGAGCGAGCACGTACTCGGATGGAAGCCGGTCTT
GTCGATCAGGATGATCTGGACGAAGAGCATCAGGGGCTCGCGCCAGCCGAACTGTTCGCCAGGCTCAAGG
CGAGCATGCCCGACGGCGAGGATCTCGTCGTGACCCATGGCGATGCCTGCTTGCCGAATATCATGGTGGA
AAATGGCCGCTTTTCTGGATTCATCGACTGTGGCCGGCTGGGTGTGGCGGACCGCTATCAGGACATAGCG
TTGGCTACCCGTGATATTGCTGAAGAGCTTGGCGGCGAATGGGCTGACCGCTTCCTCGTGCTTTACGGTA
TCGCCGCTCCCGATTCGCAGCGCATCGCCTTCTATCGCCTTCTTGACGAGTTCTTCTGAGCGGGACTCTG
GGGTTCGAAATGACCGACCAAGCGACGCCCAACCTGCCATCACGAGATTTCGATTCCACCGCCGCCTTCT
ATGAAAGGTTGGGCTTCGGAATCGTTTTCCGGGACGCCGGCTGGATGATCCTCCAGCGCGGGGATCTCAT
GCTGGAGTTCTTCGCCCACCCTAGGGGGAGGCTAACTGAAACACGGAAGGAGACAATACCGGAAGGAACC
CGCGCTATGACGGCAATAAAAAGACAGAATAAAACGCACGGTGTTGGGTCGTTTGTTCATAAACGCGGGG
TTCGGTCCCAGGGCTGGCACTCTGTCGATACCCCACCGAGACCCCATTGGGGCCAATACGCCCGCGTTTC
TTCCTTTTCCCCACCCCACCCCCCAAGTTCGGGTGAAGGCCCAGGGCTCGCAGCCAACGTCGGGGCGGCA
GGCCCTGCCATAGCCTCAGGTTACTCATATATACTTTAGATTGATTTAAAACTTCATTTTTAATTTAAAA
GGATCTAGGTGAAGATCCTTTTTGATAATCTCATGACCAAAATCCCTTAACGTGAGTTTTCGTTCCACTG
AGCGTCAGACCCCGTAGAAAAGATCAAAGGATCTTCTTGAGATCCTTTTTTTCTGCGCGTAATCTGCTGC
TTGCAAACAAAAAAACCACCGCTACCAGCGGTGGTTTGTTTGCCGGATCAAGAGCTACCAACTCTTTTTC
CGAAGGTAACTGGCTTCAGCAGAGCGCAGATACCAAATACTGTTCTTCTAGTGTAGCCGTAGTTAGGCCA
CCACTTCAAGAACTCTGTAGCACCGCCTACATACCTCGCTCTGCTAATCCTGTTACCAGTGGCTGCTGCC
AGTGGCGATAAGTCGTGTCTTACCGGGTTGGACTCAAGACGATAGTTACCGGATAAGGCGCAGCGGTCGG
GCTGAACGGGGGGTTCGTGCACACAGCCCAGCTTGGAGCGAACGACCTACACCGAACTGAGATACCTACA
GCGTGAGCTATGAGAAAGCGCCACGCTTCCCGAAGGGAGAAAGGCGGACAGGTATCCGGTAAGCGGCAGG
GTCGGAACAGGAGAGCGCACGAGGGAGCTTCCAGGGGGAAACGCCTGGTATCTTTATAGTCCTGTCGGGT
TTCGCCACCTCTGACTTGAGCGTCGATTTTTGTGATGCTCGTCAGGGGGGCGGAGCCTATGGAAAAACGC
CAGCAACGCGGCCTTTTTACGGTTCCTGGCCTTTTGCTGGCCTTTTGCTCACATGTTCTTTCCTGCGTTA
TCCCCTGATTCTGTGGATAACCGTATTACCGCCATGCATTAGTTATTAATAGTAATCAATTACGGGGTCA
TTAGTTCATAGCCCATATATGGAGTTCCG
Features (pLannotate 1.2.2; 18 found; start..end, strand, type, name):
      1..304     +  enhancer       CMV enhancer: human cytomegalovirus immediate early enhancer
    305..508     +  promoter       CMV promoter: human cytomegalovirus (CMV) immediate early promoter
    531..567     +  misc_feature   MCS (fragment): multiple cloning site
    663..1370    +  CDS            mCherry: mCherry is a basic (constitutively fluorescent) red fluorescent protein published in 2004, derived from Discosoma sp.. It is reported to be a very rapidly-maturing monomer with low acid sensitivity.
   1413..1433    +  misc_feature   MCS (fragment): multiple cloning site
   1446..2153    +  CDS            mCherry: mCherry is a basic (constitutively fluorescent) red fluorescent protein published in 2004, derived from Discosoma sp.. It is reported to be a very rapidly-maturing monomer with low acid sensitivity.
   2166..2252    +  CDS            CD58 (fragment): LFA3_HUMAN - Also known as LFA3. Experimental evidence at protein level: Swiss-Prot protein existence level 1. Ligand of the T-lymphocyte CD2 glycoprotein. This interaction is important in mediating thymocyte interactions with thymic epithelial cells, antigen-independent and -dependent interactions of T-lymphocytes with target cells and antigen-presenting cells and the T-lymphocyte rosetting with erythrocytes. In addition, the LFA-3/CD2 interaction may prime response by both the CD2+ and LFA-3+ cells. From Homo sapiens (Human).
   2489..2572    +  CDS            large T antigen (fragment): large T antigen from SV40 (simian virus 40)
   2595..2716    +  polyA_signal   SV40 poly(A) signal: SV40 polyadenylation signal
   2750..3178    -  rep_origin     f1 ori (sequence partly withheld): f1 bacteriophage origin of replication; arrow indicates direction of (+) strand synthesis
   3205..3309    +  promoter       AmpR promoter: bla
   3311..3668    +  promoter       SV40 promoter: SV40 enhancer and early promoter
   3703..4497    +  CDS            NeoR/KanR: aminoglycoside phosphotransferase from Tn5; aph(3')-II (or nptII); confers resistance to neomycin, kanamycin, and G418 (Geneticin®)
   4518..4670    +  CDS            ble (fragment): BLE_KLEPN - Experimental evidence at protein level: Swiss-Prot protein existence level 1. Binding protein with a strong affinity to the bleomycin family of antibiotics. Binds to CL990; an antimitotic-antibiotic compound. From Klebsiella pneumoniae.
   4729..4776    +  polyA_signal   HSV TK poly(A) signal: herpes simplex virus thymidine kinase polyadenylation signal (Cole and Stacy, 1985)
   4867..4883    -  polyA_signal   bGH poly(A) signal (fragment): bovine growth hormone polyadenylation signal
   5105..5693    +  rep_origin     ori: high-copy-number ColE1/pMB1/pBR322/pUC origin of replication
   5808..5867    +  enhancer       CMV enhancer (fragment): human cytomegalovirus immediate early enhancer
