[The description below was written by a language model from this plasmid's Addgene catalogue record and pLannotate feature annotations shown in this document.]
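Description:
GPI_2xmCherry is a mammalian expression plasmid built on the mCherry-C1 backbone that produces a tandem mCherry-mCherry fusion targeted to the plasma membrane through a glycosylphosphatidylinositol (GPI) anchor. It is propagated in E. coli as a high-copy plasmid from a ColE1/pUC-type origin and selected with kanamycin. The single NeoR/KanR (Tn5 aminoglycoside phosphotransferase) gene sits behind both a bacterial bla promoter and the SV40 enhancer/early promoter and ends in an HSV TK polyadenylation signal, so the same marker can also confer G418 resistance in mammalian cells. An f1 origin is present as well. The short ble, bGH poly(A) and SV40 large T antigen fragments are annotation hits on backbone sequence, not functional payload.

The expression cassette is driven by the human CMV immediate early enhancer and promoter and terminated by the SV40 poly(A) signal. It contains two full-length mCherry coding sequences in the same orientation, separated by a short linker derived from multiple cloning site remnants. They are followed by a small C-terminal fragment of human CD58 (LFA-3), which most likely supplies the GPI attachment signal. About 95 nt of unannotated sequence lies between the upstream cloning site remnant and the first mCherry. GPI anchoring requires entry into the secretory pathway, so this stretch may encode a signal peptide, but the record does not identify it, and the cloning sites used are also unrecorded.

According to the deposit information, the construct serves as a membrane-localised homo-dimer of mCherry. The associated work evaluates fluorescent protein tags for quantifying protein oligomerization in living cells, where such a construct would serve as a dimer reference.
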