Addgene plasmid #127812: GPI_2xmCherry
Purpose: Homo-dimer mCherry-mCherry expression vector with plasma membrane localization signal
Depositing lab: Salvatore Chiantia. Publication: Optimal fluorescent protein tags for quantifying protein oligomerization in living cells. Dunsing V, Luckner M, Zuhlke B, Petazzi RA, Herrmann A, Chiantia S. Sci Rep. 2018 Jul 13;8(1):10634. doi: 10.1038/s41598-018-28858-0. PubMed 30006597.
Backbone
  Vector backbone: mCherry-C1
  Vector type: Mammalian Expression
Growth in bacteria
  Bacterial resistance: Kanamycin, 50 μg/mL
  Growth temperature: 37°C
  Growth strain: DH5alpha
  Copy number: High Copy
Gene/Insert
  Gene/Insert name: glycosylphosphatidylinositol-mCherry-mCherry
  Cloning method: Restriction Enzyme; 5′ cloning site Unknown (unknown if destroyed); 3′ cloning site Unknown (unknown if destroyed)
Terms and licenses: Academic/Nonprofit Terms; Industry Terms: Not Available to Industry
How to cite: GPI_2xmCherry was a gift from Salvatore Chiantia (Addgene plasmid # 127812 ; http://n2t.net/addgene:127812 ; RRID:Addgene_127812)
